Addgene plasmid #128704: pCPP5154
Purpose: Phytopathogen Pseudomonas syringae pv. tomato type III secretion system effector (gene lacking stop codon) Gateway donor clone
Depositing lab: Alan Collmer. Depositing organization: Cornell University. Publication: A survey of the Pseudomonas syringae pv. tomato DC3000 type III secretion system effector repertoire reveals several effectors that are deleterious when expressed in Saccharomyces cerevisiae. Munkvold KR, Martin ME, Bronstein PA, Collmer A. Mol Plant Microbe Interact. 2008 Apr;21(4):490-502. doi: 10.1094/MPMI-21-4-0490. PubMed 18321194.
Backbone
  Vector backbone: pENTR/SD/D-TOPO
  Vector type: Bacterial Expression
Growth in bacteria
  Bacterial resistance: Kanamycin, 50 μg/mL
  Growth temperature: 37°C
  Growth strain: DH5alpha
  Copy number: High Copy
Gene/Insert
  Gene/Insert name: avrPto
  Species: Pseudomonas syringae
  Cloning method: TOPO Cloning
Terms and licenses: Academic/Nonprofit Terms; Industry Terms: Not Available to Industry
Depositor comments: Also reference: PMID 29742421.
How to cite: pCPP5154 was a gift from Alan Collmer (Addgene plasmid # 128704 ; http://n2t.net/addgene:128704 ; RRID:Addgene_128704)
