[The description below was written by a language model from this plasmid's Addgene catalogue record and pLannotate feature annotations shown in this document.]
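Description:
pCPP5154 is a Gateway entry (donor) clone built in the pENTR/SD/D-TOPO backbone, carrying the avrPto gene of the plant pathogen Pseudomonas syringae pv. tomato, which encodes an effector delivered by the type III secretion system. The gene was inserted by directional TOPO cloning and lacks its stop codon, so that after transfer into a destination vector the open reading frame can read through into a C-terminal tag or fusion partner. The plasmid is about 3.1 kb, replicates in E. coli from a high-copy ColE1/pUC-type origin, and is selected with kanamycin through an aph(3')-Ia resistance gene.

The insert sits between attL1 and attL2, the recombination sites used in the LR Clonase reaction to move the gene into attR-containing destination vectors. Just downstream of attL1 is the bacteriophage T7 gene 10 ribosome binding site characteristic of the "SD" version of this backbone, which supplies a translation initiation signal for bacterial expression once the cassette lies behind a suitable promoter. A T7 promoter lies beyond attL2 in the reverse orientation, and rrnB T1 and T2 terminators upstream of attL1 insulate the cloning site from read-through transcription. The entry vector has no annotated promoter driving the insert.

The automated annotation does not label avrPto. It marks only a short fragment at the start of the insert region as hopZ1a, probably a weak similarity hit, and the small lacI and lacZα fragments appear to be backbone remnants. The associated work surveyed the DC3000 effector repertoire by expression in Saccharomyces cerevisiae, and this clone serves as a source for shuttling avrPto into such expression vectors.
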