Features (pLannotate 1.2.2; 11 found; start..end, strand, type, name):
     12..32      +  RBS            RBS: efficient ribosome binding site from bacteriophage T7 gene 10 (Olins and Rangwala, 1989)
     42..101     +  CDS            hopZ1a (fragment): HOZ1A_PSESY - Experimental evidence at protein level: Swiss-Prot protein existence level 1. Serine/threonine-protein acetyltransferase translocated into infected cells, which impairs host microtubule network and host immunity by mediating acetylation of target proteins (PubMed:20636323, PubMed:22319451, PubMed:24204266, PubMed:27525589). Blocks secretion in host cells by mediating acetylation of host tubulin, thereby impairing host microbubule network (PubMed:22319451). Impairs host cell immunity by mediating acetylation of host TIFY/JAZ transcription repressors (Arabidopsis TIFY10B/JAZ2, TIFY
    550..649     -  protein_bind   attL2: mutant version of attL; recombination site for the Gateway® LR reaction LR Clonase™
    667..685     -  promoter       T7 promoter: promoter for bacteriophage T7 RNA polymerase
    819..1628    +  CDS            KanR: aminoglycoside phosphotransferase; aph(3')-Ia; confers resistance to kanamycin in bacteria or G418 (Geneticin®) in eukaryotes
   1775..2363    +  rep_origin     ori: high-copy-number ColE1/pMB1/pBR322/pUC origin of replication
   2546..2638    +  CDS            lacI (fragment): lac repressor; lacI; The lac repressor binds to the lac operator to inhibit transcription in E. coli. This inhibition can be relieved by adding lactose or isopropyl-β-D-thiogalactopyranoside (IPTG).
   2693..2720    -  terminator     rrnB T2 terminator: transcription terminator T2 from the E. coli rrnB gene
   2852..2895    +  terminator     rrnB T1 terminator: Escherichia coli rrnB; transcription terminator T1 from the E. coli rrnB gene
   2942..2978    -  CDS            lacZα (fragment): LacZα fragment of β-galactosidase; lacZ fragment
   2994..3093    +  protein_bind   attL1: mutant version of attL; recombination site for the Gateway® LR reaction LR Clonase™
>Addgene plasmid #128704 | pCPP5154 | addgene full sequence | sequence record 252492 | Addgene NGS Result
CCGCGGCCGCCTTGTTTAACTTTAAGAAGGAGCCCTTCACCATGGGAAATATATGTGTCGGCGGATCCAG
GATGGCCCATCAGGTGAACTCCCCAGACCGAGTTAGTAACAACTCGGGTGACGAAGATAACGTAACGTCC
AGTCAACTGCTGAGCGTCAGACATCAACTTGCGGAGTCTGCTGGTCTACCAAGAGATCAGCATGAATTTG
TTAGTAGCCAAGCACCTCAAAGCCTGAGAAATCGCTACAACAATCTTTACTCACATACGCAAAGAACACT
GGATATGGCGGACATGCAGCATAGGTACATGACGGGAGCGTCAGGAATCAATCCGGGAATGCTGCCACAT
GAGAATGTGGACGATATGCGTAGCGCTATAACTGATTGGAGTGACATGCGCGAAGCTCTGCAGCACGCAA
TGGGTATCCATGCCGACATCCCACCGTCTCCAGAGCGATTTGTTGCGACTATGAACCCGAGCGGATCAAT
TCGAATGTCAACACTTTCTCCTAGCCCGTACCGTAACTGGCAAAAGGGTGGGCGCGCCGACCCAGCTTTC
TTGTACAAAGTTGGCATTATAAGAAAGCATTGCTTATCAATTTGTTGCAACGAACAGGTCACTATCAGTC
AAAATAAAATCATTATTTGCCATCCAGCTGATATCCCCTATAGTGAGTCGTATTACATGGTCATAGCTGT
TTCCTGGCAGCTCTGGCCCGTGTCTCAAAATCTCTGATGTTACATTGCACAAGATAAAAATATATCATCA
TGAACAATAAAACTGTCTGCTTACATAAACAGTAATACAAGGGGTGTTATGAGCCATATTCAACGGGAAA
CGTCGAGGCCGCGATTAAATTCCAACATGGATGCTGATTTATATGGGTATAAATGGGCTCGCGATAATGT
CGGGCAATCAGGTGCGACAATCTATCGCTTGTATGGGAAGCCCGATGCGCCAGAGTTGTTTCTGAAACAT
GGCAAAGGTAGCGTTGCCAATGATGTTACAGATGAGATGGTCAGACTAAACTGGCTGACGGAATTTATGC
CTCTTCCGACCATCAAGCATTTTATCCGTACTCCTGATGATGCATGGTTACTCACCACTGCGATCCCCGG
AAAAACAGCATTCCAGGTATTAGAAGAATATCCTGATTCAGGTGAAAATATTGTTGATGCGCTGGCAGTG
TTCCTGCGCCGGTTGCATTCGATTCCTGTTTGTAATTGTCCTTTTAACAGCGATCGCGTATTTCGTCTCG
CTCAGGCGCAATCACGAATGAATAACGGTTTGGTTGATGCGAGTGATTTTGATGACGAGCGTAATGGCTG
GCCTGTTGAACAAGTCTGGAAAGAAATGCATAAACTTTTGCCATTCTCACCGGATTCAGTCGTCACTCAT
GGTGATTTCTCACTTGATAACCTTATTTTTGACGAGGGGAAATTAATAGGTTGTATTGATGTTGGACGAG
TCGGAATCGCAGACCGATACCAGGATCTTGCCATCCTATGGAACTGCCTCGGTGAGTTTTCTCCTTCATT
ACAGAAACGGCTTTTTCAAAAATATGGTATTGATAATCCTGATATGAATAAATTGCAGTTTCATTTGATG
CTCGATGAGTTTTTCTAATCAGAATTGGTTAATTGGTTGTAACACTGGCAGAGCATTACGCTGACTTGAC
GGGACGGCGCAAGCTCATGACCAAAATCCCTTAACGTGAGTTACGCGTCGTTCCACTGAGCGTCAGACCC
CGTAGAAAAGATCAAAGGATCTTCTTGAGATCCTTTTTTTCTGCGCGTAATCTGCTGCTTGCAAACAAAA
AAACCACCGCTACCAGCGGTGGTTTGTTTGCCGGATCAAGAGCTACCAACTCTTTTTCCGAAGGTAACTG
GCTTCAGCAGAGCGCAGATACCAAATACTGTTCTTCTAGTGTAGCCGTAGTTAGGCCACCACTTCAAGAA
CTCTGTAGCACCGCCTACATACCTCGCTCTGCTAATCCTGTTACCAGTGGCTGCTGCCAGTGGCGATAAG
TCGTGTCTTACCGGGTTGGACTCAAGACGATAGTTACCGGATAAGGCGCAGCGGTCGGGCTGAACGGGGG
GTTCGTGCACACAGCCCAGCTTGGAGCGAACGACCTACACCGAACTGAGATACCTACAGCGTGAGCTATG
AGAAAGCGCCACGCTTCCCGAAGGGAGAAAGGCGGACAGGTATCCGGTAAGCGGCAGGGTCGGAACAGGA
GAGCGCACGAGGGAGCTTCCAGGGGGAAACGCCTGGTATCTTTATAGTCCTGTCGGGTTTCGCCACCTCT
GACTTGAGCGTCGATTTTTGTGATGCTCGTCAGGGGGGCGGAGCCTATGGAAAAACGCCAGCAACGCGGC
CTTTTTACGGTTCCTGGCCTTTTGCTGGCCTTTTGCTCACATGTTCTTTCCTGCGTTATCCCCTGATTCT
GTGGATAACCGTATTACCGCCTTTGAGTGAGCTGATACCGCTCGCCGCAGCCGAACGACCGAGCGCAGCG
AGTCAGTGAGCGAGGAAGCGGAAGAGCGCCCAATACGCAAACCGCCTCTCCCCGCGCGTTGGCCGATTCA
TTAATGCAGCTGGCACGACAGGTTTCCCGACTGGAAAGCGGGCAGTGAGCGCAACGCAATTAATACGCGT
ACCGCTAGCCAGGAAGAGTTTGTAGAAACGCAAAAAGGCCATCCGTCAGGATGGCCTTCTGCTTAGTTTG
ATGCCTGGCAGTTTATGGCGGGCGTCCTGCCCGCCACCCTCCGGGCCGTTGCTTCACAACGTTCAAATCC
GCTCCCGGCGGATTTGTCCTACTCAGGAGAGCGTTCACCGACAAACAACAGATAAAACGAAAGGCCCAGT
CTTCCGACTGAGCCTTTCGTTTTATTTGATGCCTGGCAGTTCCCTACTCTCGCGTTAACGCTAGCATGGA
TGTTTTCCCAGTCACGACGTTGTAAAACGACGGCCAGTCTTAAGCTCGGGCCCCAAATAATGATTTTATT
TTGACTGATAGTGACCTGTTCGTTGCAACAAATTGATGAGCAATGCTTTTTTATAATGCCAACTTTGTAC
AAAAAAGCAGGCT
